Addgene plasmid #35131: pBN49
Depositing lab: John McCusker. Depositing organization: Duke University. Publication: Complex genetic interactions in a quantitative trait locus. Sinha H, Nicholson BP, Steinmetz LM, McCusker JH. PLoS Genet. 2006 Feb;2(2):e13. Epub 2006 Feb 3. 10.1371/journal.pgen.0020013 PubMed 16462944.
Backbone
  Vector backbone: pFA6
  Vector type: Yeast Replicating
  Selectable markers: Hygromycin B
Growth in bacteria
  Bacterial resistance: Ampicillin, 100 μg/mL
  Growth temperature: 37°C
  Growth strain: DH5alpha
  Copy number: High Copy
Gene/Insert
  Gene/Insert name: hygMX4/T-urf13
  Species: Bacteria
Terms and licenses: Academic/Nonprofit Terms; Industry Terms: Not Available to Industry
How to cite: pBN49 was a gift from John McCusker (Addgene plasmid # 35131 ; http://n2t.net/addgene:35131 ; RRID:Addgene_35131)
