[The description below was written by a language model from this plasmid's Addgene catalogue record.]
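Description:
pBN49 is a plasmid built on the pFA6 backbone, the family of E. coli vectors widely used to carry modular "MX" marker cassettes for yeast genetics. It is propagated in bacteria as a high-copy plasmid under ampicillin selection. The catalogue classifies it as a yeast replicating vector, although no yeast origin of replication or centromere element is listed. No feature table is available, so the exact arrangement of parts cannot be confirmed from the record.

The insert is recorded as hygMX4/T-urf13. hygMX4 is a standard dominant drug-resistance cassette in which a bacterial hygromycin B phosphotransferase coding sequence is placed between the TEF promoter and terminator characteristic of MX cassettes. This allows positive selection of Saccharomyces cerevisiae transformants on hygromycin B without the need for auxotrophic backgrounds. T-urf13 is generally known as a maize mitochondrial gene that confers sensitivity to certain toxins and to methomyl, and it has been used as a counterselectable marker. The record lists the insert species simply as bacteria, which fits the hygromycin resistance gene but not this component. The promoter driving T-urf13 is not stated.

Pairing a positively selectable marker with a potentially counterselectable one suggests a cassette that can be selected first for integration and later for loss, as is useful in allele replacement. The record does not state this purpose explicitly. The associated publication concerns dissection of complex genetic interactions within a quantitative trait locus in yeast, which is consistent with such strain engineering.
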