>Addgene plasmid #35131 | pBN49 | addgene partial sequence | sequence record 52478 | Hygro-F 5'-gacggcaatttcgatgatg-3'
CATCGTCCGATCCGGAGCCGGGACTGTCGGGCGTACACAAATCGCCCGCAGAAGCGCGGCCGTCTGGACC
GATGGCTGTGTAGAAGTACTCGCCGATAGTGGAAACCGACGCCCCAGCACTCGTCCGAGGGCAAAGGAAT
AATCAGTACTGACAATAAAAAGATTCTTGTTTTCAAGAACTTGTCATTTGTATAGTTTTTTTATATTGTA
GTTGTTCTATTTTAATCAAATGTTAGCGTGATTTATATTTTTTTTCGCCTCGACATCATCTGCCCAGATG
CGAAGTTAAGTGCGCAGAAAGTAATATCATGCGTCAATCGTATGTGAATGCTGGTCGCTATACTGCTGTC
GATTCGATACTAACGCCGCCATCCAGTGTCGAAAACGAGCTCGAATTCATCGATGATATCAGATCCACTA
GTGGCCTATGCGGCCGCGGATCTGCCGGTCTCCCTATAGTGAGTCGTATTAATTTCGATAAGCCAGGTTA
ACCTGCATTAATGAATCGGCCAACGCGCGGGGAGAGGCGGTTTGCGTATTGGGCGCTCTTCCGCTTCCTC
GCTCACTGACTCGCTGCGCTCGGTCGTTCGGCTGCGGCGAGCGGTATCAGCTCACTCAAAGGCGGTAATA
CGGTTATCCACAGAATCAGGGGATAACGCAGGAAAGAACATGTGAGCAAAAGGCCAGCAAAAGGCCAGGA
ACCGTAAAAAGGCCGCGTTGCTGGCGTTTTTCCATAGGCTCCGCCCCCCTGACGAGCATCACAAAAATCG
ACGCTCAAGTCAGAGGTGGCGAAACCCGACAGGACTATAAAGATACCAGGCGTTTCCCCCTGGAAGCT
